>Addgene plasmid #101347 | pBS NL4-3 envFS eGFP 5'CMV Δtat | depositor full sequence | sequence record 191203 | pBS NL4-3 envFS eGFP 5'CMV Δtat sequence 12763 bps
CACCTG
[124 nt withheld, positions 7-130]
C
[91 nt withheld, positions 132-222]
A
[49 nt withheld, positions 224-272]
CCTTTGACGTTGGAGTCCACGTTCTTT
[37 nt withheld, positions 300-336]
ACCCTATCTCGGTCTATTCTTTTGATTTATAAGGGATTTTGCCGATTTCGGCCTATTGGTTAAAAAATGA
GCTGATTTAACAAAAATTTAACGCGAATTTTAACAAAATATTTTAATTAATTGACATTGATTATTGATAA
TAGTAATCAATTACGGGGTCATTAGTTCATAGCCCATATATGGAGTTCCGCGTTACATAACTTACGGTAA
ATGGCCCGCCTGGCTGACCGCCCAACGACCCCCGCCCATTGACGTCAATAATGACGTATGTTCCCATAGT
AACGCCAATAGGGACTTTCCATTGACGTCAATGGGTGGAGTATTTACGGTAAACTGCCCACTTGGCAGTA
CATCAAGTGTATCATATGCCAAGTACGCCCCCTATTGACGTCAATGACGGTAAATGGCCCGCCTGGCATT
ATGCCCAGTACATGACCTTATGGGACTTTCCTACTTGGCAGTACATCTACGTATTAGTCATCGCTATTAC
CATGGTGATGCGGTTTTGGCAGTACATCAATGGGCGTGGATAGCGGTTTGACTCACGGGGATTTCCAAGT
CTCCACCCCATTGACGTCAATGGGAGTTTGTTTTGGCACCAAAATCAACGGGACTTTCCAAAATGTCGTA
ACAACTCCGCCCCATTGACGCAAATGGGCGGTAGGCGTGTACGGTGGGAGGTCTATATAAGCAGCTGCTT
TTTGCCTGTACTGGGTCTCTCTGGTTAGACCAGATCTGAGCCTGGGAGCTCTCTGGCTAACTAGGGAACC
CACTGCTTAAGCCTCAATAAAGCTTGCCTTGAGTGCTCAAAGTAGTGTGTGCCCGTCTGTTGTGTGACTC
TGGTAACTAGAGATCCCTCAGACCCTTTTAGTCAGTGTGGAAAATCTCTAGCAGTGGCGCCCGAACAGGG
ACTTGAAAGCGAAAGTAAAGCCAGAGGAGCTCTCTCGACGCAGGACTCGGCTTGCTGAAGCGCGCACGGC
AAGAGGCGAGGGGCGGCGACTGGTGAGTACGCCAAAAATTTTGACTAGCGGAGGCTAGAAGGAGAGAGAT
GGGTGCGAGAGCGTCGGTATTAAGCGGGGGAGAATTAGATAAATGGGAAAAAATTCGGTTAAGGCCAGGG
GGAAAGAAACAATATAAACTAAAACATATAGTATGGGCAAGCAGGGAGCTAGAACGATTCGCAGTTAATC
CTGGCCTTTTAGAGACATCAGAAGGCTGTAGACAAATACTGGGACAGCTACAACCATCCCTTCAGACAGG
ATCAGAAGAACTTAGATCATTATATAATACAATAGCAGTCCTCTATTGTGTGCATCAAAGGATAGATGTA
AAAGACACCAAGGAAGCCTTAGATAAGATAGAGGAAGAGCAAAACAAAAGTAAGAAAAAGGCACAGCAAG
CAGCAGCTGACACAGGAAACAACAGCCAGGTCAGCCAAAATTAC
[693 nt withheld, positions 1781-2473]
GCTGAAGCAATGAGCCAAGTAACAAATCCAGCTACCATAATGATACAGAAAGGCAATTTTAGGAACCAAA
GAAAGACTGTTAAGTGTTTCAATTGTGGCAAAGAAGGGCACATAGCCAAAAATTGCAGGGCCCCTAGGAA
AAAGGGCTGTTGGAAATGTGGAAAGGAAGGACACCAAATGAAAGATTGTACTGAGAGACAGGCTAATTTT
TTAGGGAAGATCTGGCCTTCCCACAAGGGAAGGCCAGGGAATTTTCTTCAGAGCAGACCAGAGCCAACAG
CCCCACCAGAAGAGAGCTTCAGGTTTGGGGAAGAGACAACAACTCCCTCTCAGAAGCAGGAGCCGATAGA
CAAGGAACTGTATCCTTTAGCTTCCCTCAGATCACTCTTTGGCAGCGACCCCTCGTCACAATAAAGATAG
GGGGGCAATTAAAGGAAGCTCTATTAGATACAGGAGCAGATGATACAGTATTAGAAGAAATGAATTTGCC
AGGAAGATGGAAACCAAAAATGATAGGGGGAATTGGAGGTTTTATCAAAGTAGGACAGTATGATCAGATA
CTCATAGAAATCTGCGGACATAAAGCTATAGGTACAGTATTAGTAGGACCTACACCTGTCAACATAATTG
GAAGAAATCTGTTGACTCAGATTGGCTGCACTTTAAATTTTCCCATTAGTCCTATTGAGACTGTACCAGT
AAAATTAAAGCCAGGAATGGATGGCCCAAAAGTTAAACAATGGCCATTGACAGAAGAAAAAATAAAAGCA
TTAGTAGAAATTTGTACAGAAATGGAAAAGGAAGGAAAAATTTCAAAAATTGGGCCTGAAAATCCATACA
ATACTCCAGTATTTGCCATAAAGAAAAAAGACAGTACTAAATGGAGAAAATTAGTAGATTTCAGAGAACT
TAATAAGAGAACTCAAGATTTCTGGGAAGTTCAATTAGGAATACCACATCCTGCAGGGTTAAAACAGAAA
AAATCAGTAACAGTACTGGATGTGGGCGATGCATATTTTTCAGTTCCCTTAGATAAAGACTTCAGGAAGT
ATACTGCATTTACCATACCTAGTATAAACAATGAGACACCAGGGATTAGATATCAGTACAATGTGCTTCC
ACAGGGATGGAAAGGATCACCAGCAATATTCCAGTGTAGCATGACAAAAATCTTAGAGCCTTTTAGAAAA
CAAAATCCAGACATAGTCATCTATCAATACATGGATGATTTGTATGTAGGATCTGACTTAGAAATAGGGC
AGCATAGAACAAAAATAGAGGAACTGAGACAACATCTGTTGAGGTGGGGATTTACCACACCAGACAAAAA
ACATCAGAAAGAACCTCCATTCCTTTGGATGGGTTATGAACTCCATCCTGATAAATGGACAGTACAGCCT
ATAGTGCTGCCAGAAAAGGACAGCTGGACTGTCAATGACATACAGAAATTAGTGGGAAAATTGAATTGGG
CAAGTCAGATTTATGCAGGGATTAAAGTAAGGCAATTATGTAAACTTCTTAGGGGAACCAAAGCACTAAC
AGAAGTAGTACCACTAACAGAAGAAGCAGAGCTAGAACTGGCAGAAAACAGGGAGATTCTAAAAGAACCG
GTACATGGAGTGTATTATGACCCATCAAAAGACTTAATAGCAGAAATACAGAAGCAGGGGCAAGGCCAAT
GGACATATCAAATTTATCAAGAGCCATTTAAAAATCTGAAAACAGGAAAATATGCAAGAATGAAGGGTGC
CCACACTAATGATGTGAAACAATTAACAGAGGCAGTACAAAAAATAGCCACAGAAAGCATAGTAATATGG
GGAAAGACTCCTAAATTTAAATTACCCATACAAAAGGAAACATGGGAAGCATGGTGGACAGAGTATTGGC
AAGCCACCTGGATTCCTGAGTGGGAGTTTGTCAATACCCCTCCCTTAGTGAAGTTATGGTACCAGTTAGA
GAAAGAACCCATAATAGGAGCAGAAACTTTCTATGTAGATGGGGCAGCCAATAGGGAAACTAAATTAGGA
AAAGCAGGATATGTAACTGACAGAGGAAGACAAAAAGTTGTCCCCCTAACGGACACAACAAATCAGAAGA
CTGAGTTACAAGCAATTCATCTAGCTTTGCAGGATTCGGGATTAGAAGTAAACATAGTGACAGACTCACA
ATATGCATTGGGAATCATTCAAGCACAACCAGATAAGAGTGAATCAGAGTTAGTCAGTCAAATAATAGAG
CAGTTAATAAAAAAGGAAAAAGTCTACCTGGCATGGGTACCAGCACACAAAGGAATTGGAGGAAATGAAC
AAGTAGATGGGTTGGTCAGTGCTGGAATCAGGAAAGTACTATTTTTAGATGGAATAGATAAGGCCCAAGA
AGAACATGAGAAATATCACAGTAATTGGAGAGCAATGGCTAGTGATTTTAACCTACCACCTGTAGTAGCA
AAAGAAATAGTAGCCAGCTGTGATAAATGTCAGCTAAAAGGGGAAGCCATGCATGGACAAGTAGACTGTA
GCCCAGGAATATGGCAGCTAGATTGTACACATTTAGAAGGAAAAGTTATCTTGGTAGCAGTTCATGTAGC
CAGTGGATATATAGAAGCAGAAGTAATTCCAGCAGAGACAGGGCAAGAAACAGCATACTTCCTCTTAAAA
TTAGCAGGAAGATGGCCAGTAAAAACAGTACATACAGACAATGGCAGCAATTTCACCAGTACTACAGTTA
AGGCCGCCTGTTGGTGGGCGGGGATCAAGCAGGAATTTGGCATTCCCTACAATCCCCAAAGTCAAGGAGT
AATAGAATCTATGAATAAAGAATTAAAGAAAATTATAGGACAGGTAAGAGATCAGGCTGAACATCTTAAG
ACAGCAGTACAAATGGCAGTATTCATCCACAATTTTAAAAGAAAAGGGGGGATTGGGGGGTACAGTGCAG
GGGAAAGAATAGTAGACATAATAGCAACAGACATACAAACTAAAGAATTACAAAAACAAATTACAAAAAT
TCAAAATTTTCGGGTTTATTACAGGGACAGCAGAGATCCAGTTTGGAAAGGACCAGCAAAGCTCCTCTGG
AAAGGTGAAGGGGCAGTAGTAATACAAGATAATAGTGACATAAAAGTAGTGCCAAGAAGAAAAGCAAAGA
TCATCAGGGATTATGGAAAACAGATGGCAGGTGATGATTGTGTGGCAAGTAGACAGGATGAGGATTAACA
CATGGAAAAGATTAGTAAAACACCATATGTATATTTCAAGGAAAGCTAAGGACTGGTTTTATAGACATCA
CTATGAAAGTACTAATCCAAAAATAAGTTCAGAAGTACACATCCCACTAGGGGATGCTAAATTAGTAATA
ACAACATATTGGGGTCTGCATACAGGAGAAAGAGACTGGCATTTGGGTCAGGGAGTCTCCATAGAATGGA
GGAAAAAGAGATATAGCACACAAGTAGACCCTGACCTAGCAGACCAACTAATTCATCTGCACTATTTTGA
TTGTTTTTCAGAATCTGCTATAAGAAATACCATATTAGGACGTATAGTTAGTCCTAGGTGTGAATATCAA
GCAGGACATAACAAGGTAGGATCTCTACAGTACTTGGCACTAGCAGCATTAATAAAACCAAAACAGATAA
AGCCACCTTTGCCTAGTGTTAGGAAACTGACAGAGGACAGATGGAACAAGCCCCAGAAGACCAAGGGCCA
CAGAGGGAGCCATACAATGAATGGACACTAGAGCTTTTAGAGGAACTTAAGAGTGAAGCTGTTAGACATT
TTCCTAGGATATGGCTCCATAACTTAGGACAACATATCTATGAAACTTACGGGGATACTTGGGCAGGAGT
GGAAGCCATAATAAGAATTCTGCAACAACTGCTGTTTATCCATTTCAGAATTGGGTGTCGACATAGCAGA
ATAGGCGTTACTCGACAGAGGAGAGCAAGAAACGGAGCCAGTAGATCCTAGACTAGAGCCCTGGAAGCAT
CCAGGAAGTCAGCCTAAAACTGCTTGTACCAATTGCTAGTGTAAAAAGTGTTGCTTTCATTGCCAAGTTT
GTTTCACGACAAAAGCCTTAGGCATCTCCTATGGCAGGAAGAAGCGGAGACAGCGACGAAGAGCTCATCA
GAACAGTCAGACTCATCAAGCTTCTCTATCAAAGCAGTAAGTAGTACATGTAATGCAACCTATAATAGTA
GCAATAGTAGCATTAGTAGTAGCAATAATAATAGCAATAGTTGTGTGGTCCATAGTAATCATAGAATATA
GGAAAATATTAAGACAAAGAAAAATAGACAGGTTAATTGATAGACTAATAGAAAGAGCAGAAGACAGTGG
CAATGAGAGTGAAGGAGAAGTATCAGCACTTGTGGAGATGGGGGTGGAAATGGGGCACCATGCTCCTTGG
GATATTGATGATCTGTAGTGCTACAGAAAAATTGTGGGTCACCGTCTATTATGGGGTACCTGTGTGGAAG
GAAGCAACCACCACTCTATTTTGTGCATCAGATGCTAAAGCATATATGATACAGAGGTACATAATGTTTG
GGCCACACATGCCTGTGTACCCACAGACCCCAACCCACAAGAAGTAGTATTGGTAAATGTGACAGAAAAT
TTTAACATGTGGAAAAATGACATGGTAGAACAGATGCATGAGGATATAATCAGTTTATGGGATCAAAGCC
TAAAGCCATGTGTAAAATTAACCCCACTCTGTGTTAGTTTAAAGTGCACTGATTTGAAGAATGATACTAA
TACCAATAGTAGTAGCGGGAGAATGATAATGGAGAAAGGAGAGATAAAAAACTGCTCTTTCAATATCAGC
ACAAGCATAAGAGATAAGGTGCAGAAAGAATATGCATTCTTTTATAAACTTGATATAGTACCAATAGATA
ATACCAGCTATAGGTTGATAAGTTGTAACACCTCAGTCATTACACAGGCCTGTCCAAAGGTATCCTTTGA
GCCAATTCCCATACATTATTGTGCCCCGGCTGGTTTTGCGATTCTAAAATGTAATAATAAGACGTTCAAT
GGAACAGGACCATGTACAAATGTCAGCACAGTACAATGTACACATGGAATCAGGCCAGTAGTATCAACTC
AACTGCTGTTAAATGGCAGTCTAGCAGAAGAAGATGTAGTAATTAGATCTGCCAATTTCACAGACAATGC
TAAAACCATAATAGTACAGCTGAACACATCTGTAGAAATTAATTGTACAAGACCCAACAACAATACAAGA
AAAAGTATCCGTATCCAGAGGGGACCAGGGAGAGCATTTGTTACAATAGGAAAAATAGGAAATATGAGAC
AAGCACATTGTAACATTAGTAGAGCAAAATGGAATGCCACTTTAAAACAGATAGCTAGCAAATTAAGAGA
ACAATTTGGAAATAATAAAACAATAATCTTTAAGCAATCCTCAGGAGGGGACCCAGAAATTGTAACGCAC
AGTTTTAATTGTGGAGGGGAATTTTTCTACTGTAATTCAACACAACTGTTTAATAGTACTTGGTTTAATA
GTACTTGGAGTACTGAAGGGTCAAATAACACTGAAGGAAGTGACACAATCACACTCCCATGCAGAATAAA
ACAATTTATAAACATGTGGCAGGAAGTAGGAAAAGCAATGTATGCCCCTCCCATCAGTGGACAAATTAGA
TGTTCATCAAATATTACTGGGCTGCTATTAACAAGAGATGGTGGTAATAACAACAATGGGTCCGAGATCT
TCAGACCTGGAGGAGGCGATATGAGGGACAATTGGAGAAGTGAATTATATAAATATAAAGTAGTAAAAAT
TGAACCATTAGGAGTAGCACCCACCAAGGCAAAGAGAAGAGTGGTGCAGAGAGAAAAAAGAGCAGTGGGA
ATAGGAGCTTTGTTCCTTGGGTTCTTGGGAGCAGCAGGAAGCACTATGGGCGCACGGTCAATGACGCTGA
CGGTACAGGCCAGACAATTATTGTCTGATATAGTGCAGCAGCAGAACAATTTGCTGAGGGCTATTGAGGC
GCAACAGCATCTGTTGCAACTCACAGTCTGGGGCATCAAACAGCTCCAGGCAAGAATCCTGGCTGTGGAA
AGATACCTAAAGGATCAACAGCTCCTGGGGATTTGGGGTTGCTCTGGAAAACTCATTTGCACCACTGCTG
TGCCTTGGAATGCTAGTTGGAGTAATAAATCTCTGGAACAGATTTGGAATAACATGACCTGGATGGAGTG
GGACAGAGAAATTAACAATTACACAAGCTTAATACACTCCTTAATTGAAGAATCGCAAAACCAGCAAGAA
AAGAATGAACAAGAATTATTGGAATTAGATAAATGGGCAAGTTTGTGGAATTGGTTTAACATAACAAATT
GGCTGTGGTATATAAAATTATTCATAATGATAGTAGGAGGCTTGGTAGGTTTAAGAATAGTTTTTGCTGT
ACTTTCTATAGTGAATAGAGTTAGGCAGGGATATTCACCATTATCGTTTCAGACCCACCTCCCAATCCCG
AGGGGACCCGACAGGCCCGAAGGAATAGAAGAAGAAGGTGGAGAGAGAGACAGAGACAGATCCATTCGAT
TAGTGAACGGATCCTTAGCACTTATCTGGGACGATCTGCGGAGCCTGTGCCTCTTCAGCTACCACCGCTT
GAGAGACTTACTCTTGATTGTAACGAGGATTGTGGAACTTCTGGGACGCAGGGGGTGGGAAGCCCTCAAA
TATTGGTGGAATCTCCTACAGTATTGGAGTCAGGAACTAAAGAATAGTGCTGTTAACTTGCTCAATGCCA
CAGCCATAGCAGTAGCTGAGGGGACAGATAGGGTTATAGAAGTATTACAAGCAGCTTATAGAGCTATTCG
CCACATACCTAGAAGAATAAGACAGGGCTTGGAAAGGATTTTGCTATAAGATGGGTGGCGCGGCCGCTCT
GGTGAGCAAGGGCGAGGAGCTGTTCACCGGGGTGGTGCCCATCCTGGTCGAGCTGGACGGCGACGTAAAC
GGCCACAAGTTCAGCGTGTCCGGCGAGGGCGAGGGCGATGCCACCTACGGCAAGCTGACCCTGAAGTTCA
TCTGCACCACCGGCAAGCTGCCCGTGCCCTGGCCCACCCTCGTGACCACCCTGACCTACGGCGTGCAGTG
CTTCAGCCGCTACCCCGACCACATGAAGCAGCACGACTTCTTCAAGTCCGCCATGCCCGAAGGCTACGTC
CAGGAGCGCACCATCTTCTTCAAGGACGACGGCAACTACAAGACCCGCGCCGAGGTGAAGTTCGAGGGCG
ACACCCTGGTGAACCGCATCGAGCTGAAGGGCATCGACTTCAAGGAGGACGGCAACATCCTGGGGCACAA
GCTGGAGTACAACTACAACAGCCACAACGTCTATATCATGGCCGACAAGCAGAAGAACGGCATCAAGGTG
AACTTCAAGATCCGCCACAACATCGAGGACGGCAGCGTGCAGCTCGCCGACCACTACCAGCAGAACACCC
CCATCGGCGACGGCCCCGTGCTGCTGCCCGACAACCACTACCTGAGCACCCAGTCCGCCCTGAGCAAAGA
CCCCAACGAGAAGCGCGATCACATGGTCCTGCTGGAGTTCGTGACCGCCGCCGGGATCACTCTCGGCATG
GACGAGCTGTACAAGTAACTCGAGCCTAGAAAAACATGGAGCAATCACAAGTAGCAATACAGCAGCTAAC
AATGCTGCTTGTGCCTGGCTAGAAGCACAAGAGGAGGAAGAGGTGGGTTTTCCAGTCACACCTCAGGTAC
CTTTAAGACCAATGACTTACAAGGCAGCTGTAGATCTTAGCCACTTTTTAAAAGAAAAGGGGGGACTGGA
AGGGCTAATTCACTCCCAAAGAAGACAAGATATCCTTGATCTGTGGATCTACCACACACAAGGCTACTTC
CCTGATTGGCAGAACTACACACCAGGGCCAGGGGTCAGATATCCACTGACCTTTGGATGGTGCTACAAGC
TAGTACCAGTTGAGCCAGATAAGGTAGAAGAGGCCAATAAAGGAGAGAACACCAGCTTGTTACACCCTGT
GAGCCTGCATGGAATGGATGACCCTGAGAGAGAAGTGTTAGAGTGGAGGTTTGACAGCCGCCTAGCATTT
CATCACGTGGCCCGAGAGCTGCATCCGGAGTACTTCAAGAACTGCTGACATCGAGCTTGCTACAAGGGAC
TTTCCGCTGGGGACTTTCCAGGGAGGCGTGGCCTGGGCGGGACTGGGGAGTGGCGAGCCCTCAGATGCTG
CATATAAGCAGCTGCTTTTTGCCTGTACTGGGTCTCTCTGGTTAGACCAGATCTGAGCCTGGGAGCTCTC
TGGCTAACTAGGGAACCCACTGCTTAAGCCTCAATAAAGCTTGCCTTGAGTGCTTCAAGTAGTGTGTGCC
CGTCTGTTGTGTGACTCTGGTAACTAGAGATCCCTCAGACCCTTTTAGTCAGTGTGGAAAATCTCTAGCA
GGCCGGCCCAATTGACATGTGAGCAAAAGGCCAGCAAAAGGCCAGGAACCGTAAAAAGGCCGCGTTGCTG
GCGTTTTTCCATAGGCTCCGCCCCCCTGACGAGCATCACAAAAATCGACGCTCAAGTCAGAGGTGGCGAA
ACCCGACAGGACTATAAAGATACCAGGCGTTTCCCCCTGGAAGCTCCCTCGTGCGCTCTCCTGTTCCGAC
CCTGCCGCTTACCGGATACCTGTCCGCCTTTCTCCCTTCGGGAAGCGTGGCGCTTTCTCATAGCTCACGC
TGTAGGTATCTCAGTTCGGTGTAGGTCGTTCGCTCCAAGCTGGGCTGTGTGCACGAACCCCCCGTTCAGC
CCGACCGCTGCGCCTTATCCGGTAACTATCGTCTTGAGTCCAACCCGGTAAGACACGACTTATCGCCACT
GGCAGCAGCCACTGGTAACAGGATTAGCAGAGCGAGGTATGTAGGCGGTGCTACAGAGTTCTTGAAGTGG
TGGCCTAACTACGGCTACACTAGAAGGACAGTATTTGGTATCTGCGCTCTGCTGAAGCCAGTTACCTTCG
GAAAAAGAGTTGGTAGCTCTTGATCCGGCAAACAAACCACCGCTGGTAGCGGTGGTTTTTTTGTTTGCAA
GCAGCAGATTACGCGCAGAAAAAAAGGATCTCAAGAAGATCCTTTGATCTTTTCTACGGGGTCTGACGCT
CAGTGGAACGAAAACTCACGTTAAGGGATTTTGGTCATGAGATTATCAAAAAGGATCTTCACCTAGATCC
TTTTAAATTAAAAATGAAGTTTTAAATCAATCTAAAGTATATATGAGTAAACTTGGTCTGACAGTTACCA
ATGCTTAATCAGTGAGGCACCTATCTCAGCGATCTGTCTATTTCGTTCATCCATAGTTGCCTGACTCCCC
GTCGTGTAGATAACTACGATACGGGAGGGCTTACCATCTGGCCCCAGTGCTGCAATGATACCGCGAGACC
CACGCTCACCGGCTCCAGATTTATCAGCAATAAACCAGCCAGCCGGAAGGGCCGAGCGCAGAAGTGGTCC
TGCAACTTTATCCGCCTCCATCCAGTCTATTAATTGTTGCCGGGAAGCTAGAGTAAGTAGTTCGCCAGTT
AATAGTTTGCGCAACGTTGTTGCCATTGCTACAGGCATCGTGGTGTCACGCTCGTCGTTTGGTATGGCTT
CATTCAGCTCCGGTTCCCAACGATCAAGGCGAGTTACATGATCCCCCATGTTGTGCAAAAAAGCGGTTAG
CTCCTTCGGTCCTCCGATCGTTGTCAGAAGTAAGTTGGCCGCAGTGTTATCACTCATGGTTATGGCAGCA
CTGCATAATTCTCTTACTGTCATGCCATCCGTAAGATGCTTTTCTGTGACTGGTGAGTACTCAACCAAGT
CATTCTGAGAATAGTGTATGCGGCGACCGAGTTGCTCTTGCCCGGCGTCAATACGGGATAATACCGCGCC
ACATAGCAGAACTTTAAAAGTGCTCATCATTGGAAAACGTTCTTCGGGGCGAAAACTCTCAAGGATCTTA
CCGCTGTTGAGATCCAGTTCGATGTAACCCACTCGTGCACCCAACTGATCTTCAGCATCTTTTACTTTCA
CCAGCGTTTCTGGGTGAGCAAAAACAGGAAGGCAAAATGCCGCAAAAAAGGGAATAAGGGCGACACGGAA
ATGTTGAATACTCATACTCTTCCTTTTTCAATATTATTGAAGCATTTATCAGGGTTATTGTCTCATGAGC
GGATACATATTTGAATGTATTTAGAAAAATAAACAAATAGGGGTTCCGCGCACATTTCCCCGAAAAGTGC
Features (pLannotate 1.2.2; 17 found; start..end, strand, type, name):
      7..435     +  rep_origin     f1 ori (sequence partly withheld): f1 bacteriophage origin of replication; arrow indicates direction of (+) strand synthesis
    527..830     +  enhancer       CMV enhancer: human cytomegalovirus immediate early enhancer
    831..1030    +  promoter       CMV promoter: human cytomegalovirus (CMV) immediate early promoter
   1049..1229    +  LTR            5' LTR (truncated): truncated 5' long terminal repeat (LTR) from HIV-1
   1276..1401    +  misc_feature   HIV-1 Ψ: packaging signal of human immunodeficiency virus type 1
   1385..2884    +  CDS            gag (sequence partly withheld): GAG_HV1N5 - Experimental evidence at protein level: Swiss-Prot protein existence level 1. [p6-gag]: Plays a role in budding of the assembled particle by interacting with the host class E VPS proteins TSG101 and PDCD6IP/AIP1. From Human immunodeficiency virus type 1 group M subtype B (isolate NY5) (HIV-1).
   2680..5691    +  CDS            HIV-1 pol: pol protein from human immunodeficiency virus 1; pol
   5636..6211    +  CDS            vif: VIF_HV1N5 - Experimental evidence at protein level: Swiss-Prot protein existence level 1. Counteracts the innate antiviral activity of host APOBEC3F and APOBEC3G. Forms a complex with host APOBEC3F and APOBEC3G thus preventing the entry of these lethally hypermutating enzymes into progeny virions. Recruits an active E3 ubiquitin ligase complex composed of elongin BC, CUL5, and RBX2 to induce polyubiquitination of APOBEC3G and APOBEC3F. In turn, they are directed to the 26S proteasome for degradation. Vif interaction with APOBEC3G also blocks its cytidine deaminase activity in a proteasome-inde
   6428..6640    +  CDS            tat (fragment): TAT_HV1H2 - Experimental evidence at protein level: Swiss-Prot protein existence level 1. Extracellular circulating Tat can be endocytosed by surrounding uninfected cells via the binding to several surface receptors such as CD26, CXCR4, heparan sulfate proteoglycans (HSPG) or LDLR. Neurons are rarely infected, but they internalize Tat via their LDLR. Through its interaction with nuclear HATs, Tat is potentially able to control the acetylation-dependent cellular gene expression. Modulates the expression of many cellular genes involved in cell survival, proliferation or in coding for cytokines o
   6656..6898    +  CDS            vpu: VPU_HV1B1 - Experimental evidence at protein level: Swiss-Prot protein existence level 1. Enhances virion budding by targeting host CD4 and Tetherin/BST2 to proteasome degradation. Degradation of CD4 prevents any unwanted premature interactions between viral Env and its host receptor CD4 in the endoplasmic reticulum. Degradation of antiretroviral protein Tetherin/BST2 is important for virion budding, as BST2 tethers new viral particles to the host cell membrane. Mechanistically, Vpu bridges either CD4 or BST2 to BTRC, a substrate recognition subunit of the Skp1/Cullin/F-box protein E3 ubiquiti
   6998..9379    +  CDS            env (fragment): ENV_HV1H3 - Experimental evidence at protein level: Swiss-Prot protein existence level 1. [Transmembrane protein gp41]: Acts as a class I viral fusion protein. Under the current model, the protein has at least 3 conformational states: pre-fusion native state, pre-hairpin intermediate state, and post-fusion hairpin state. During fusion of viral and target intracellular membranes, the coiled coil regions (heptad repeats) assume a trimer-of-hairpins structure, positioning the fusion peptide in close proximity to the C-terminal region of the ectodomain. The formation of this structure appears to d
   9403..10121   +  CDS            EGFP (fragment): the original enhanced GFP (Yang et al., 1996) mammalian codon-optimized
  10129..10638   +  CDS            nef (fragment): NEF_HV1BR - Experimental evidence at protein level: Swiss-Prot protein existence level 1. Extracellular Nef protein targets CD4(+) T-lymphocytes for apoptosis by interacting with CXCR4 surface receptors (PubMed:14990729). From Human immunodeficiency virus type 1 group M subtype B (isolate BRU/LAI) (HIV-1).
  10763..10943   +  LTR            5' LTR (truncated): truncated 5' long terminal repeat (LTR) from HIV-1
  11019..11607   -  rep_origin     ori: high-copy-number ColE1/pMB1/pBR322/pUC origin of replication
  11778..12638   -  CDS            AmpR: β-lactamase; bla; confers resistance to ampicillin, carbenicillin, and related antibiotics
  12639..12743   -  promoter       AmpR promoter: bla
