>Addgene plasmid #101347 | pBS NL4-3 envFS eGFP 5'CMV Δtat | addgene full sequence | sequence record 194257 | Addgene NGS Result
CACCTG
[124 nt withheld, positions 7-130]
C
[91 nt withheld, positions 132-222]
A
[49 nt withheld, positions 224-272]
CCTTTGACGTTGGAGTCCACGTTCTTT
[37 nt withheld, positions 300-336]
ACCCTATCTCGGTCTATTCTTTTGATTTATAAGGGATTTTGCCGATTTCGGCCTATTGGTTAAAAAATGA
GCTGATTTAACAAAAATTTAACGCGAATTTTAACAAAATATTTTAATTAATTGACATTGATTATTGATAA
TAGTAATCAATTACGGGGTCATTAGTTCATAGCCCATATATGGAGTTCCGCGTTACATAACTTACGGTAA
ATGGCCCGCCTGGCTGACCGCCCAACGACCCCCGCCCATTGACGTCAATAATGACGTATGTTCCCATAGT
AACGCCAATAGGGACTTTCCATTGACGTCAATGGGTGGAGTATTTACGGTAAACTGCCCACTTGGCAGTA
CATCAAGTGTATCATATGCCAAGTACGCCCCCTATTGACGTCAATGACGGTAAATGGCCCGCCTGGCATT
ATGCCCAGTACATGACCTTATGGGACTTTCCTACTTGGCAGTACATCTACGTATTAGTCATCGCTATTAC
CATGGTGATGCGGTTTTGGCAGTACATCAATGGGCGTGGATAGCGGTTTGACTCACGGGGATTTCCAAGT
CTCCACCCCATTGACGTCAATGGGAGTTTGTTTTGGCACCAAAATCAACGGGACTTTCCAAAATGTCGTA
ACAACTCCGCCCCATTGACGCAAATGGGCGGTAGGCGTGTACGGTGGGAGGTCTATATAAGCAGCTGCTT
TTTGCCTGTACTGGGTCTCTCTGGTTAGACCAGATCTGAGCCTGGGAGCTCTCTGGCTAACTAGGGAACC
CACTGCTTAAGCCTCAATAAAGCTTGCCTTGAGTGCTCAAAGTAGTGTGTGCCCGTCTGTTGTGTGACTC
TGGTAACTAGAGATCCCTCAGACCCTTTTAGTCAGTGTGGAAAATCTCTAGCAGTGGCGCCCGAACAGGG
ACTTGAAAGCGAAAGTAAAGCCAGAGGAGCTCTCTCGACGCAGGACTCGGCTTGCTGAAGCGCGCACGGC
AAGAGGCGAGGGGCGGCGACTGGTGAGTACGCCAAAAATTTTGACTAGCGGAGGCTAGAAGGAGAGAGAT
GGGTGCGAGAGCGTCGGTATTAAGCGGGGGAGAATTAGATAAATGGGAAAAAATTCGGTTAAGGCCAGGG
GGAAAGAAACAATATAAACTAAAACATATAGTATGGGCAAGCAGGGAGCTAGAACGATTCGCAGTTAATC
CTGGCCTTTTAGAGACATCAGAAGGCTGTAGACAAATACTGGGACAGCTACAACCATCCCTTCAGACAGG
ATCAGAAGAACTTAGATCATTATATAATACAATAGCAGTCCTCTATTGTGTGCATCAAAGGATAGATGTA
AAAGACACCAAGGAAGCCTTAGATAAGATAGAGGAAGAGCAAAACAAAAGTAAGAAAAAGGCACAGCAAG
CAGCAGCTGACACAGGAAACAACAGCCAGGTCAGCCAAAATTAC
[693 nt withheld, positions 1781-2473]
GCTGAAGCAATGAGCCAAGTAACAAATCCAGCTACCATAATGATACAGAAAGGCAATTTTAGGAACCAAA
GAAAGACTGTTAAGTGTTTCAATTGTGGCAAAGAAGGGCACATAGCCAAAAATTGCAGGGCCCCTAGGAA
AAAGGGCTGTTGGAAATGTGGAAAGGAAGGACACCAAATGAAAGATTGTACTGAGAGACAGGCTAATTTT
TTAGGGAAGATCTGGCCTTCCCACAAGGGAAGGCCAGGGAATTTTCTTCAGAGCAGACCAGAGCCAACAG
CCCCACCAGAAGAGAGCTTCAGGTTTGGGGAAGAGACAACAACTCCCTCTCAGAAGCAGGAGCCGATAGA
CAAGGAACTGTATCCTTTAGCTTCCCTCAGATCACTCTTTGGCAGCGACCCCTCGTCACAATAAAGATAG
GGGGGCAATTAAAGGAAGCTCTATTAGATACAGGAGCAGATGATACAGTATTAGAAGAAATGAATTTGCC
AGGAAGATGGAAACCAAAAATGATAGGGGGAATTGGAGGTTTTATCAAAGTAAGACAGTATGATCAGATA
CTCATAGAAATCTGCGGACATAAAGCTATAGGTACAGTATTAGTAGGACCTACACCTGTCAACATAATTG
GAAGAAATCTGTTGACTCAGATTGGCTGCACTTTAAATTTTCCCATTAGTCCTATTGAGACTGTACCAGT
AAAATTAAAGCCAGGAATGGATGGCCCAAAAGTTAAACAATGGCCATTGACAGAAGAAAAAATAAAAGCA
TTAGTAGAAATTTGTACAGAAATGGAAAAGGAAGGAAAAATTTCAAAAATTGGGCCTGAAAATCCATACA
ATACTCCAGTATTTGCCATAAAGAAAAAAGACAGTACTAAATGGAGAAAATTAGTAGATTTCAGAGAACT
TAATAAGAGAACTCAAGATTTCTGGGAAGTTCAATTAGGAATACCACATCCTGCAGGGTTAAAACAGAAA
AAATCAGTAACAGTACTGGATGTGGGCGATGCATATTTTTCAGTTCCCTTAGATAAAGACTTCAGGAAGT
ATACTGCATTTACCATACCTAGTATAAACAATGAGACACCAGGGATTAGATATCAGTACAATGTGCTTCC
ACAGGGATGGAAAGGATCACCAGCAATATTCCAGTGTAGCATGACAAAAATCTTAGAGCCTTTTAGAAAA
CAAAATCCAGACATAGTCATCTATCAATACATGGATGATTTGTATGTAGGATCTGACTTAGAAATAGGGC
AGCATAGAACAAAAATAGAGGAACTGAGACAACATCTGTTGAGGTGGGGATTTACCACACCAGACAAAAA
ACATCAGAAAGAACCTCCATTCCTTTGGATGGGTTATGAACTCCATCCTGATAAATGGACAGTACAGCCT
ATAGTGCTGCCAGAAAAGGACAGCTGGACTGTCAATGACATACAGAAATTAGTGGGAAAATTGAATTGGG
CAAGTCAGATTTATGCAGGGATTAAAGTAAGGCAATTATGTAAACTTCTTAGGGGAACCAAAGCACTAAC
AGAAGTAGTACCACTAACAGAAGAAGCAGAGCTAGAACTGGCAGAAAACAGGGAGATTCTAAAAGAACCG
GTACATGGAGTGTATTATGACCCATCAAAAGACTTAATAGCAGAAATACAGAAGCAGGGGCAAGGCCAAT
GGACATATCAAATTTATCAAGAGCCATTTAAAAATCTGAAAACAGGAAAGTATGCAAGAATGAAGGGTGC
CCACACTAATGATGTGAAACAATTAACAGAGGCAGTACAAAAAATAGCCACAGAAAGCATAGTAATATGG
GGAAAGACTCCTAAATTTAAATTACCCATACAAAAGGAAACATGGGAAGCATGGTGGACAGAGTATTGGC
AAGCCACCTGGATTCCTGAGTGGGAGTTTGTCAATACCCCTCCCTTAGTGAAGTTATGGTACCAGTTAGA
GAAAGAACCCATAATAGGAGCAGAAACTTTCTATGTAGATGGGGCAGCCAATAGGGAAACTAAATTAGGA
AAAGCAGGATATGTAACTGACAGAGGAAGACAAAAAGTTGTCCCCCTAACGGACACAACAAATCAGAAGA
CTGAGTTACAAGCAATTCATCTAGCTTTGCAGGATTCGGGATTAGAAGTAAACATAGTGACAGACTCACA
ATATGCATTGGGAATCATTCAAGCACAACCAGATAAGAGTGAATCAGAGTTAGTCAGTCAAATAATAGAG
CAGTTAATAAAAAAGGAAAAAGTCTACCTGGCATGGGTACCAGCACACAAAGGAATTGGAGGAAATGAAC
AAGTAGATAAATTGGTCAGTGCTGGAATCAGGAAAGTACTATTTTTAGATGGAATAGATAAGGCCCAAGA
AGAACATGAGAAATATCACAGTAATTGGAGAGCAATGGCTAGTGATTTTAACCTACCACCTGTAGTAGCA
AAAGAAATAGTAGCCAGCTGTGATAAATGTCAGCTAAAAGGGGAAGCCATGCATGGACAAGTAGACTGTA
GCCCAGGAATATGGCAGCTAGATTGTACACATTTAGAAGGAAAAGTTATCTTGGTAGCAGTTCATGTAGC
CAGTGGATATATAGAAGCAGAAGTAATTCCAGCAGAGACAGGGCAAGAAACAGCATACTTCCTCTTAAAA
TTAGCAGGAAGATGGCCAGTAAAAACAGTACATACAGACAATGGCAGCAATTTCACCAGTACTACAGTTA
AGGCCGCCTGTTGGTGGGCGGGGATCAAGCAGGAATTTGGCATTCCCTACAATCCCCAAAGTCAAGGAGT
AATAGAATCTATGAATAAAGAATTAAAGAAAATTATAGGACAGGTAAGAGATCAGGCTGAACATCTTAAG
ACAGCAGTACAAATGGCAGTATTCATCCACAATTTTAAAAGAAAAGGGGGGATTGGGGGGTACAGTGCAG
GGGAAAGAATAGTAGACATAATAGCAACAGACATACAAACTAAAGAATTACAAAAACAAATTACAAAAAT
TCAAAATTTTCGGGTTTATTACAGGGACAGCAGAGATCCAGTTTGGAAAGGACCAGCAAAGCTCCTCTGG
AAAGGTGAAGGGGCAGTAGTAATACAAGATAATAGTGACATAAAAGTAGTGCCAAGAAGAAAAGCAAAGA
TCATCAGGGATTATGGAAAACAGATGGCAGGTGATGATTGTGTGGCAAGTAGACAGGATGAGGATTAACA
CATGGAAAAGATTAGTAAAACACCATATGTATATTTCAAGGAAAGCTAAGGACTGGTTTTATAGACATCA
CTATGAAAGTACTAATCCAAAAATAAGTTCAGAAGTACACATCCCACTAGGGGATGCTAAATTAGTAATA
ACAACATATTGGGGTCTGCATACAGGAGAAAGAGACTGGCATTTGGGTCAGGGAGTCTCCATAGAATGGA
GGAAAAAGAGATATAGCACACAAGTAGACCCTGACCTAGCAGACCAACTAATTCATCTGCACTATTTTGA
TTGTTTTTCAGAATCTGCTATAAGAAATACCATATTAGGACGTATAGTTAGTCCTAGGTGTGAATATCAA
GCAGGACATAACAAGGTAGGATCTCTACAGTACTTGGCACTAGCAGCATTAATAAAACCAAAACAGATAA
AGCCACCTTTGCCTAGTGTTAGGAAACTGACAGAGGACAGATGGAACAAGCCCCAGAAGACCAAGGGCCA
CAGAGGGAGCCATACAATGAATGGACACTAGAGCTTTTAGAGGAACTTAAGAGTGAAGCTGTTAGACATT
TTCCTAGGATATGGCTCCATAACTTAGGACAACATATCTATGAAACTTACGGGGATACTTGGGCAGGAGT
GGAAGCCATAATAAGAATTCTGCAACAACTGCTGTTTATCCATTTCAGAATTGGGTGTCGACATAGCAGA
ATAGGCGTTACTCGACAGAGGAGAGCAAGAAACGGAGCCAGTAGATCCTAGACTAGAGCCCTGGAAGCAT
CCAGGAAGTCAGCCTAAAACTGCTTGTACCAATTGCTAGTGTAAAAAGTGTTGCTTTCATTGCCAAGTTT
GTTTCACGACAAAAGCCTTAGGCATCTCCTATGGCAGGAAGAAGCGGAGACAGCGACGAAGAGCTCATCA
GAACAGTCAGACTCATCAAGCTTCTCTATCAAAGCAGTAAGTAGTACATGTAATGCAACCTATAATAGTA
GCAATAGTAGCATTAGTAGTAGCAATAATAATAGCAATAGTTGTGTGGTCCATAGTAATCATAGAATATA
GGAAAATATTAAGACAAAGAAAAATAGACAGGTTAATTGATAGACTAATAGAAAGAGCAGAAGACAGTGG
CAATGAGAGTGAAGGAGAAGTATCAGCACTTGTGGAGATGGGGGTGGAAATGGGGCACCATGCTCCTTGG
GATATTGATGATCTGTAGTGCTACAGAAAAATTGTGGGTCACCGTCTATTATGGGGTACCTGTGTGGAAG
GAAGCAACCACCACTCTATTTTGTGCATCAGATGCTAAAGCATATATGATACAGAGGTACATAATGTTTG
GGCCACACATGCCTGTGTACCCACAGACCCCAACCCACAAGAAGTAGTATTGGTAAATGTGACAGAAAAT
TTTAACATGTGGAAAAATGACATGGTAGAACAGATGCATGAGGATATAATCAGTTTATGGGATCAAAGCC
TAAAGCCATGTGTAAAATTAACCCCACTCTGTGTTAGTTTAAAGTGCACTGATTTGAAGAATGATACTAA
TACCAATAGTAGTAGCGGGAGAATGATAATGGAGAAAGGAGAGATAAAAAACTGCTCTTTCAATATCAGC
ACAAGCATAAGAGATAAGGTGCAGAAAGAATATGCATTCTTTTATAAACTTGATATAGTACCAATAGATA
ATACCAGCTATAGGTTGATAAGTTGTAACACCTCAGTCATTACACAGGCCTGTCCAAAGGTATCCTTTGA
GCCAATTCCCATACATTATTGTGCCCCGGCTGGTTTTGCGATTCTAAAATGTAATAATAAGACGTTCAAT
GGAACAGGACCATGTACAAATGTCAGCACAGTACAATGTACACATGGAATCAGGCCAGTAGTATCAACTC
AACTGCTGTTAAATGGCAGTCTAGCAGAAGAAGATGTAGTAATTAGATCTGCCAATTTCACAGACAATGC
TAAAACCATAATAGTACAGCTGAACACATCTGTAGAAATTAATTGTACAAGACCCAACAACAATACAAGA
AAAAGTATCCGTATCCAGAGGGGACCAGGGAGAGCATTTGTTACAATAGGAAAAATAGGAAATATGAGAC
AAGCACATTGTAACATTAGTAGAGCAAAATGGAATGCCACTTTAAAACAGATAGCTAGCAAATTAAGAGA
ACAATTTGGAAATAATAAAACAATAATCTTTAAGCAATCCTCAGGAGGGGACCCAGAAATTGTAACGCAC
AGTTTTAATTGTGGAGGGGAATTTTTCTACTGTAATTCAACACAACTGTTTAATAGTACTTGGTTTAATA
GTACTTGGAGTACTGAAGGGTCAAATAACACTGAAGGAAGTGACACAATCACACTCCCATGCAGAATAAA
ACAATTTATAAACATGTGGCAGGAAGTAGGAAAAGCAATGTATGCCCCTCCCATCAGTGGACAAATTAGA
TGTTCATCAAATATTACTGGGCTGCTATTAACAAGAGATGGTGGTAATAACAACAATGGGTCCGAGATCT
TCAGACCTGGAGGAGGCGATATGAGGGACAATTGGAGAAGTGAATTATATAAATATAAAGTAGTAAAAAT
TGAACCATTAGGAGTAGCACCCACCAAGGCAAAGAGAAGAGTGGTGCAGAGAGAAAAAAGAGCAGTGGGA
ATAGGAGCTTTGTTCCTTGGGTTCTTGGGAGCAGCAGGAAGCACTATGGGCGCAGCGTCAATGACGCTGA
CGGTACAGGCCAGACAATTATTGTCTGATATAGTGCAGCAGCAGAACAATTTGCTGAGGGCTATTGAGGC
GCAACAGCATCTGTTGCAACTCACAGTCTGGGGCATCAAACAGCTCCAGGCAAGAATCCTGGCTGTGGAA
AGATACCTAAAGGATCAACAGCTCCTGGGGATTTGGGGTTGCTCTGGAAAACTCATTTGCACCACTGCTG
TGCCTTGGAATGCTAGTTGGAGTAATAAATCTCTGGAACAGATTTGGAATAACATGACCTGGATGGAGTG
GGACAGAGAAATTAACAATTACACAAGCTTAATACACTCCTTAATTGAAGAATCGCAAAACCAGCAAGAA
AAGAATGAACAAGAATTATTGGAATTAGATAAATGGGCAAGTTTGTGGAATTGGTTTAACATAACAAATT
GGCTGTGGTATATAAAATTATTCATAATGATAGTAGGAGGCTTGGTAGGTTTAAGAATAGTTTTTGCTGT
ACTTTCTATAGTGAATAGAGTTAGGCAGGGATATTCACCATTATCGTTTCAGACCCACCTCCCAATCCCG
AGGGGACCCGACAGGCCCGAAGGAATAGAAGAAGAAGGTGGAGAGAGAGACAGAGACAGATCCATTCGAT
TAGTGAACGGATCCTTAGCACTTATCTGGGACGATCTGCGGAGCCTGTGCCTCTTCAGCTACCACCGCTT
GAGAGACTTACTCTTGATTGTAACGAGGATTGTGGAACTTCTGGGACGCAGGGGGTGGGAAGCCCTCAAA
TATTGGTGGAATCTCCTACAATATTGGAGTCAGGAACTAAAGAATAGTGCTGTTAACTTGCTCAATGCCA
CAGCCATAGCAGTAGCTGAGGGGACAGATAGGGTTATAGAAGTAGTACAAGGAGCTTGTAGAGCTATTCG
CCACATACCTAGAAGAATAAGACAGGGCTTGGAAAGGATTTTGCTATAAGATGGGTGGCGCGGCCGCTCT
GGTGAGCAAGGGCGAGGAGCTGTTCACCGGGGTGGTGCCCATCCTGGTCGAGCTGGACGGCGACGTAAAC
GGCCACAAGTTCAGCGTGTCCGGCGAGGGCGAGGGCGATGCCACCTACGGCAAGCTGACCCTGAAGTTCA
TCTGCACCACCGGCAAGCTGCCCGTGCCCTGGCCCACCCTCGTGACCACCCTGACCTACGGCGTGCAGTG
CTTCAGCCGCTACCCCGACCACATGAAGCAGCACGACTTCTTCAAGTCCGCCATGCCCGAAGGCTACGTC
CAGGAGCGCACCATCTTCTTCAAGGACGACGGCAACTACAAGACCCGCGCCGAGGTGAAGTTCGAGGGCG
ACACCCTGGTGAACCGCATCGAGCTGAAGGGCATCGACTTCAAGGAGGACGGCAACATCCTGGGGCACAA
GCTGGAGTACAACTACAACAGCCACAACGTCTATATCATGGCCGACAAGCAGAAGAACGGCATCAAGGTG
AACTTCAAGATCCGCCACAACATCGAGGACGGCAGCGTGCAGCTCGCCGACCACTACCAGCAGAACACCC
CCATCGGCGACGGCCCCGTGCTGCTGCCCGACAACCACTACCTGAGCACCCAGTCCGCCCTGAGCAAAGA
CCCCAACGAGAAGCGCGATCACATGGTCCTGCTGGAGTTCGTGACCGCCGCCGGGATCACTCTCGGCATG
GACGAGCTGTACAAGTAACTCGAGACCTAGAAAAACATGGAGCAATCACAAGTAGCAATACAGCAGCTAA
CAATGCTGCTTGTGCCTGGCTAGAAGCACAAGAGGAGGAAGAGGTGGGTTTTCCAGTCACACCTCAGGTA
CCTTTAAGACCAATGACTTACAAGGCAGCTGTAGATCTTAGCCACTTTTTAAAAGAAAAGGGGGGACTGG
AAGGGCTAATTCACTCCCAAAGAAGACAAGATATCCTTGATCTGTGGATCTACCACACACAAGGCTACTT
CCCTGATTGGCAGAACTACACACCAGGGCCAGGGGTCAGATATCCACTGACCTTTGGATGGTGCTACAAG
CTAGTACCAGTTGAGCCAGATAAGGTAGAAGAGGCCAATAAAGGAGAGAACACCAGCTTGTTACACCCTG
TGAGCCTGCATGGAATGGATGACCCTGAGAGAGAAGTGTTAGAGTGGAGGTTTGACAGCCGCCTAGCATT
TCATCACGTGGCCCGAGAGCTGCATCCGGAGTACTTCAAGAACTGCTGACATCGAGCTTGCTACAAGGGA
CTTTCCGCTGGGGACTTTCCAGGGAGGCGTGGCCTGGGCGGGACTGGGGAGTGGCGAGCCCTCAGATGCT
GCATATAAGCAGCTGCTTTTTGCCTGTACTGGGTCTCTCTGGTTAGACCAGATCTGAGCCTGGGAGCTCT
CTGGCTAACTAGGGAACCCACTGCTTAAGCCTCAATAAAGCTTGCCTTGAGTGCTTCAAGTAGTGTGTGC
CCGTCTGTTGTGTGACTCTGGTAACTAGAGATCCCTCAGACCCTTTTAGTCAGTGTGGAAAATCTCTAGC
AGGCCGGCCCAATTGACATGTGAGCAAAAGGCCAGCAAAAGGCCAGGAACCGTAAAAAGGCCGCGTTGCT
GGCGTTTTTCCATAGGCTCCGCCCCCCTGACGAGCATCACAAAAATCGACGCTCAAGTCAGAGGTGGCGA
AACCCGACAGGACTATAAAGATACCAGGCGTTTCCCCCTGGAAGCTCCCTCGTGCGCTCTCCTGTTCCGA
CCCTGCCGCTTACCGGATACCTGTCCGCCTTTCTCCCTTCGGGAAGCGTGGCGCTTTCTCATAGCTCACG
CTGTAGGTATCTCAGTTCGGTGTAGGTCGTTCGCTCCAAGCTGGGCTGTGTGCACGAACCCCCCGTTCAG
CCCGACCGCTGCGCCTTATCCGGTAACTATCGTCTTGAGTCCAACCCGGTAAGACACGACTTATCGCCAC
TGGCAGCAGCCACTGGTAACAGGATTAGCAGAGCGAGGTATGTAGGCGGTGCTACAGAGTTCTTGAAGTG
GTGGCCTAACTACGGCTACACTAGAAGAACAGTATTTGGTATCTGCGCTCTGCTGAAGCCAGTTACCTTC
GGAAAAAGAGTTGGTAGCTCTTGATCCGGCAAACAAACCACCGCTGGTAGCGGTGGTTTTTTTGTTTGCA
AGCAGCAGATTACGCGCAGAAAAAAAGGATCTCAAGAAGATCCTTTGATCTTTTCTACGGGGTCTGACGC
TCAGTGGAACGAAAACTCACGTTAAGGGATTTTGGTCATGAGATTATCAAAAAGGATCTTCACCTAGATC
CTTTTAAATTAAAAATGAAGTTTTAAATCAATCTAAAGTATATATGAGTAAACTTGGTCTGACAGTTACC
AATGCTTAATCAGTGAGGCACCTATCTCAGCGATCTGTCTATTTCGTTCATCCATAGTTGCCTGACTCCC
CGTCGTGTAGATAACTACGATACGGGAGGGCTTACCATCTGGCCCCAGTGCTGCAATGATACCGCGAGAC
CCACGCTCACCGGCTCCAGATTTATCAGCAATAAACCAGCCAGCCGGAAGGGCCGAGCGCAGAAGTGGTC
CTGCAACTTTATCCGCCTCCATCCAGTCTATTAATTGTTGCCGGGAAGCTAGAGTAAGTAGTTCGCCAGT
TAATAGTTTGCGCAACGTTGTTGCCATTGCTACAGGCATCGTGGTGTCACGCTCGTCGTTTGGTATGGCT
TCATTCAGCTCCGGTTCCCAACGATCAAGGCGAGTTACATGATCCCCCATGTTGTGCAAAAAAGCGGTTA
GCTCCTTCGGTCCTCCGATCGTTGTCAGAAGTAAGTTGGCCGCAGTGTTATCACTCATGGTTATGGCAGC
ACTGCATAATTCTCTTACTGTCATGCCATCCGTAAGATGCTTTTCTGTGACTGGTGAGTACTCAACCAAG
TCATTCTGAGAATAGTGTATGCGGCGACCGAGTTGCTCTTGCCCGGCGTCAATACGGGATAATACCGCGC
CACATAGCAGAACTTTAAAAGTGCTCATCATTGGAAAACGTTCTTCGGGGCGAAAACTCTCAAGGATCTT
ACCGCTGTTGAGATCCAGTTCGATGTAACCCACTCGTGCACCCAACTGATCTTCAGCATCTTTTACTTTC
ACCAGCGTTTCTGGGTGAGCAAAAACAGGAAGGCAAAATGCCGCAAAAAAGGGAATAAGGGCGACACGGA
AATGTTGAATACTCATACTCTTCCTTTTTCAATATTATTGAAGCATTTATCAGGGTTATTGTCTCATGAG
CGGATACATATTTGAATGTATTTAGAAAAATAAACAAATAGGGGTTCCGCGCACATTTCCCCGAAAAGTG
C
Features (pLannotate 1.2.2; 17 found; start..end, strand, type, name):
      7..435     +  rep_origin     f1 ori (sequence partly withheld): f1 bacteriophage origin of replication; arrow indicates direction of (+) strand synthesis
    527..830     +  enhancer       CMV enhancer: human cytomegalovirus immediate early enhancer
    831..1030    +  promoter       CMV promoter: human cytomegalovirus (CMV) immediate early promoter
   1049..1229    +  LTR            5' LTR (truncated): truncated 5' long terminal repeat (LTR) from HIV-1
   1276..1401    +  misc_feature   HIV-1 Ψ: packaging signal of human immunodeficiency virus type 1
   1385..2884    +  CDS            gag (sequence partly withheld): GAG_HV1N5 - Experimental evidence at protein level: Swiss-Prot protein existence level 1. [p6-gag]: Plays a role in budding of the assembled particle by interacting with the host class E VPS proteins TSG101 and PDCD6IP/AIP1. From Human immunodeficiency virus type 1 group M subtype B (isolate NY5) (HIV-1).
   2680..5691    +  CDS            HIV-1 pol: pol protein from human immunodeficiency virus 1; pol
   5636..6211    +  CDS            vif: VIF_HV1N5 - Experimental evidence at protein level: Swiss-Prot protein existence level 1. Counteracts the innate antiviral activity of host APOBEC3F and APOBEC3G. Forms a complex with host APOBEC3F and APOBEC3G thus preventing the entry of these lethally hypermutating enzymes into progeny virions. Recruits an active E3 ubiquitin ligase complex composed of elongin BC, CUL5, and RBX2 to induce polyubiquitination of APOBEC3G and APOBEC3F. In turn, they are directed to the 26S proteasome for degradation. Vif interaction with APOBEC3G also blocks its cytidine deaminase activity in a proteasome-inde
   6428..6640    +  CDS            tat (fragment): TAT_HV1H2 - Experimental evidence at protein level: Swiss-Prot protein existence level 1. Extracellular circulating Tat can be endocytosed by surrounding uninfected cells via the binding to several surface receptors such as CD26, CXCR4, heparan sulfate proteoglycans (HSPG) or LDLR. Neurons are rarely infected, but they internalize Tat via their LDLR. Through its interaction with nuclear HATs, Tat is potentially able to control the acetylation-dependent cellular gene expression. Modulates the expression of many cellular genes involved in cell survival, proliferation or in coding for cytokines o
   6656..6898    +  CDS            vpu: VPU_HV1B1 - Experimental evidence at protein level: Swiss-Prot protein existence level 1. Enhances virion budding by targeting host CD4 and Tetherin/BST2 to proteasome degradation. Degradation of CD4 prevents any unwanted premature interactions between viral Env and its host receptor CD4 in the endoplasmic reticulum. Degradation of antiretroviral protein Tetherin/BST2 is important for virion budding, as BST2 tethers new viral particles to the host cell membrane. Mechanistically, Vpu bridges either CD4 or BST2 to BTRC, a substrate recognition subunit of the Skp1/Cullin/F-box protein E3 ubiquiti
   6998..9379    +  CDS            env (fragment): ENV_HV1B1 - Experimental evidence at protein level: Swiss-Prot protein existence level 1. [Transmembrane protein gp41]: Acts as a class I viral fusion protein. Under the current model, the protein has at least 3 conformational states: pre-fusion native state, pre-hairpin intermediate state, and post-fusion hairpin state. During fusion of viral and target intracellular membranes, the coiled coil regions (heptad repeats) assume a trimer-of-hairpins structure, positioning the fusion peptide in close proximity to the C-terminal region of the ectodomain. The formation of this structure appears to d
   9403..10121   +  CDS            EGFP (fragment): the original enhanced GFP (Yang et al., 1996) mammalian codon-optimized
  10061..10639   +  CDS            nef (fragment): NEF_HV1B1 - Experimental evidence at protein level: Swiss-Prot protein existence level 1. Extracellular Nef protein targets CD4(+) T-lymphocytes for apoptosis by interacting with CXCR4 surface receptors. From Human immunodeficiency virus type 1 group M subtype B (isolate BH10) (HIV-1).
  10764..10944   +  LTR            5' LTR (truncated): truncated 5' long terminal repeat (LTR) from HIV-1
  11020..11608   -  rep_origin     ori: high-copy-number ColE1/pMB1/pBR322/pUC origin of replication
  11779..12639   -  CDS            AmpR: β-lactamase; bla; confers resistance to ampicillin, carbenicillin, and related antibiotics
  12640..12744   -  promoter       AmpR promoter: bla
