[The description below was written by a language model from this plasmid's Addgene catalogue record and pLannotate feature annotations shown in this document.]
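Description:
pBS NL4-3 envFS eGFP 5'CMV Δtat is a near full-length HIV-1 NL4-3 proviral clone carried in a pBluescript backbone and catalogued as a lentiviral vector. It is propagated in bacteria through a high-copy ColE1/pUC-type origin with ampicillin selection (AmpR under its own bla promoter), and it also carries an f1 phage origin. The two sequence records, one from the depositor and one from repository sequencing, differ by a single nucleotide in length and give essentially the same annotation.

The proviral insert retains the packaging signal Ψ, gag, pol, vif and vpu. Env is annotated only as a fragment, in keeping with the "envFS" (env frameshift) in the name, so particles would presumably need an envelope protein supplied in trans. An EGFP coding sequence sits at the start of the nef region, followed by a nef fragment, and serves as a reporter of proviral expression. Vpr is not annotated as a feature, although the record refers to its reading frame.

The defining change is inactivation of tat. The start codon is changed from ATG to ACG, which is silent in the overlapping vpr frame. A tyrosine codon is converted to a stop, and a downstream methionine is disrupted, so the annotated tat fragment is non-functional. Because Tat normally drives LTR-directed transcription, the 5' LTR has been replaced with a CMV enhancer/promoter fused to R-U5 (taken from pALPS), allowing tat-independent transcription of the viral genome in HEK293E producer cells. A truncated LTR element is annotated at the 3' end.

The associated publication examined how intron-containing RNA from the HIV-1 provirus triggers type I interferon and inflammatory cytokines, which suggests the construct was used to test the contribution of Tat to that response.
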