Addgene plasmid #101347: pBS NL4-3 envFS eGFP 5'CMV Δtat
Purpose: tat ATG->ACG (silent in vpr reading frame), nt 78 mutated T->G to change Tyr to stop codon, nt 116 mutated T->C to disrupt Met, 5'LTR replaced with CMV-R-U5 from pALPS for tat-independent transcription in HEK293E cells.
Depositing lab: Jeremy Luban. Depositing organization: University of Massachusetts, Worcester. Publication: Intron-containing RNA from the HIV-1 provirus activates type I interferon and inflammatory cytokines. McCauley SM, Kim K, Nowosielska A, Dauphin A, Yurkovetskiy L, Diehl WE, Luban J. Nat Commun. 2018 Dec 13;9(1):5305. doi: 10.1038/s41467-018-07753-2. PubMed 30546110.
Backbone
  Vector backbone: pBluescript
  Vector type: Lentiviral
Growth in bacteria
  Bacterial resistance: Ampicillin, 100 μg/mL
  Growth temperature: 30°C
  Growth strain: NEB Stable
  Copy number: High Copy
Gene/Insert
  Gene/Insert name: NL4-3
  Mutation: delta Tat
  Cloning method: Restriction Enzyme; 5′ cloning site unknown (unknown if destroyed); 3′ cloning site unknown (unknown if destroyed)
  Sequencing primers: 5′ unknown
Terms and licenses: Academic/Nonprofit Terms; Industry Terms: Not Available to Industry
How to cite: pBS NL4-3 envFS eGFP 5'CMV Δtat was a gift from Jeremy Luban (Addgene plasmid # 101347 ; http://n2t.net/addgene:101347 ; RRID:Addgene_101347)
